>Addgene plasmid #112553 | pmiR-report-hVEGFA | addgene full sequence | sequence record 214962 | Addgene NGS Result
CAAGGTACCAGATCTTAGTTATTAATAGTAATCAATTACGGGGTCATTAGTTCATAGCCCATATATGGAG
TTCCGCGTTACATAACTTACGGTAAATGGCCCGCCTGGCTGACCGCCCAACGACCCCCGCCCATTGACGT
CAATAATGACGTATGTTCCCATAGTAACGCCAATAGGGACTTTCCATTGACGTCAATGGGTGGAGTATTT
ACGGTAAACTGCCCACTTGGCAGTACATCAAGTGTATCATATGCCAAGTACGCCCCCTATTGACGTCAAT
GACGGTAAATGGCCCGCCTGGCATTATGCCCAGTACATGACCTTATGGGACTTTCCTACTTGGCAGTACA
TCTACGTATTAGTCATCGCTATTACCATGGTGATGCGGTTTTGGCAGTACATCAATGGGCGTGGATAGCG
GTTTGACTCACGGGGATTTCCAAGTCTCCACCCCATTGACGTCAATGGGAGTTTGTTTTGGCACCAAAAT
CAACGGGACTTTCCAAAATGTCGTAACAACTCCGCCCCATTGACGCAAATGGGCGGTAGGCGTGTACGGT
GGGAGGTCTATATAAGCAGAGCTGGTTTAGTGAACCGTGGATCCACCATGGAAGACGCCAAAAACATAAA
GAAAGGCCCGGCGCCATTCTATCCTCTAGAGGATGGAACCGCTGGAGAGCAACTGCATAAGGCTATGAAG
AGATACGCCCTGGTTCCTGGAACAATTGCTTTTACAGATGCACATATCGAGGTGAACATCACGTACGCGG
AATACTTCGAAATGTCCGTTCGGTTGGCAGAAGCTATGAAACGATATGGGCTGAATACAAATCACAGAAT
CGTCGTATGCAGTGAAAACTCTCTTCAATTCTTTATGCCGGTGTTGGGCGCGTTATTTATCGGAGTTGCA
GTTGCGCCCGCGAACGACATTTATAATGAACGTGAATTGCTCAACAGTATGAACATTTCGCAGCCTACCG
TAGTGTTTGTTTCCAAAAAGGGGTTGCAAAAAATTTTGAACGTGCAAAAAAAATTACCAATAATCCAGAA
AATTATTATCATGGATTCTAAAACGGATTACCAGGGATTTCAGTCGATGTACACGTTCGTCACATCTCAT
CTACCTCCCGGTTTTAATGAATACGATTTTGTACCAGAGTCCTTTGATCGTGACAAAACAATTGCACTGA
TAATGAATTCCTCTGGATCTACTGGGTTACCTAAGGGTGTGGCCCTTCCGCATAGAACTGCCTGCGTCAG
ATTCTCGCATGCCAGAGATCCTATTTTTGGCAATCAAATCGTTCCGGATACTGCGATTTTAAGTGTTGTC
CCATTCCATCACGGTTTTGGAATGTTTACTACACTCGGATATTTGATATGTGGATTTCGAGTCGTCTTAA
TGTATAGATTTGAAGAAGAGCTGTTTTTACGATCCCTTCAGGATTACAAAATTCAAAGTGCGTTGCTAGT
ACCAACCCTATTTTCATTCTTCGCCAAAAGCACTCTGATTGACAAATACGATTTATCTAATTTACACGAA
ATTGCTTCTGGGGGCGCACCTCTTTCGAAAGAAGTCGGGGAAGCGGTTGCAAAACGCTTCCATCTTCCAG
GGATACGACAAGGATATGGGCTCACTGAGACTACATCAGCTATTCTGATTACACCCGAGGGGGATGATAA
ACCGGGCGCGGTCGGTAAAGTTGTTCCATTTTTTGAAGCGAAGGTTGTGGATCTGGATACCGGGAAAACG
CTGGGCGTTAATCAGAGAGGCGAATTATGTGTCAGAGGACCTATGATTATGTCCGGTTATGTAAACAATC
CGGAAGCGACCAACGCCTTGATTGACAAGGATGGATGGCTACATTCTGGAGACATAGCTTACTGGGACGA
AGACGAACACTTCTTCATAGTTGACCGCTTGAAGTCTTTAATTAAATACAAAGGATATCAGGTGGCCCCC
GCTGAATTGGAATCGATATTGTTACAACACCCCAACATCTTCGACGCGGGCGTGGCAGGTCTTCCCGACG
ATGACGCCGGTGAACTTCCCGCCGCCGTTGTTGTTTTGGAGCACGGAAAGACGATGACGGAAAAAGAGAT
CGTGGATTACGTCGCCAGTCAAGTAACAACCGCGAAAAAGTTGCGCGGAGGAGTTGTGTTTGTGGACGAA
GTACCGAAAGGTCTTACCGGAAAACTCGACGCAAGAAAAATCAGAGAGATCCTCATAAAGGCCAAGAAGG
GCGGAAAGTCCAAATTGCTCGAGTGATGAAAGCTGCGCACTAGTGAGGGAGCTCCCTTCCTCATCTTCCC
TTCCCAAGGCACAGAGCAATGGGGCAGGACCCGCAAGCCCCTCACGGAGGCAGAGAAAAGAGAAAGTGTT
TTATATACGGTACTTATTTAATAGCCCTTTTTAATTAGAAATTAAAACAGTTAATTTAATTAAAGAGTAG
GGTTTTTTTCAGTATTCTTGGTTAATATTTAATTTCAACTATTTATGAGATGTATCTCTCGCTCTCTCAA
GCTTAATAAAGGATCTTTTATTTTCATTGGATCTGTGTGTTGGTTTTTTGTATGCGGCCGCTAGCTTGGC
ACTGGCCGTCGTTTTACAACGTCGTGACTGGGAAAACCCTGGCGTTACCCAACTTAATCGCCTTGCAGCA
CATCCCCCTTTCGCCAGCTGGCGTAATAGCGAAGAGGCCCGCACCGATCGCCCTTCCCAACAGTTGCGCA
GCCTGAATGGCGAATGGCGCCTGATGCGGTATTTTCTCCTTACGCATCTGTGCGGTATTTCACACCGCAT
ATGGTGCACTCTCAGTACAATCTGCTCTGATGCCGCATAGTTAAGCCAGCCCCGACACCCGCCAACACCC
GCTGACGCGCCCTGACGGGCTTGTCTGCTCCCGGCATCCGCTTACAGACAAGCTGTGACCGTCTCCGGGA
GCTGCATGTGTCAGAGGTTTTCACCGTCATCACCGAAACGCGCGAGACGAAAGATTGGTGTGGAAAGTCC
CCAGGCTCCCCAGCAGGCAGAAGTATGCAAAGCATGCATCTCAATTAGTCAGCAACCAGGTGTGGAAAGT
CCCCAGGCTCCCCAGCAGGCAGAAGTATGCAAAGCATGCATCTCAATTAGTCAGCAACCATAGTCCCGCC
CCTAACTCCGCCCATCCCGCCCCTAACTCCGCCCAGTTCCGCCCATTCTCCGCCCCATGGCTGACTAATT
TTTTTTATTTATGCAGAGGCCGAGGCCGCCTCGGCCTCTGAGCTATTCCAGAAGTAGTGAGGAGGCTTTT
TTGGAGGCCTAGGCTTTTGCAAAAAGCTAGCTTGCATGCCTGCAGGTCGGCCGCCACGACCGGTGCCGCC
ACCATCCCCTGACCCACGCCCCTGACCCCTCACAAGGAGACGACCTTCCATGACCGAGTACAAGCCCACG
GTGCGCCTCGCCACCCGCGACGACGTCCCCCGGGCCGTACGCACCCTCGCCGCCGCGTTCGCCGACTACC
CCGCCACGCGCCACACCGTCGACCCGGACCGCCACATCGAGCGGGTCACCGAGCTGCAAGAACTCTTCCT
CACGCGCGTCGGGCTCGACATCGGCAAGGTGTGGGTCGCGGACGACGGCGCCGCGGTGGCGGTCTGGACC
ACGCCGGAGAGCGTCGAAGCGGGGGCGGTGTTCGCCGAGATCGGCCCGCGCATGGCCGAGTTGAGCGGTT
CCCGGCTGGCCGCGCAGCAACAGATGGAAGGCCTCCTGGCGCCGCACCGGCCCAAGGAGCCCGCGTGGTT
CCTGGCCACCGTCGGCGTCTCGCCCGACCACCAGGGCAAGGGTCTGGGCAGCGCCGTCGTGCTCCCCGGA
GTGGAGGCGGCCGAGCGCGCCGGGGTGCCCGCCTTCCTGGAGACCTCCGCGCCCCGCAACCTCCCCTTCT
ACGAGCGGCTCGGCTTCACCGTCACCGCCGACGTCGAGGTGCCCGAAGGACCGCGCACCTGGTGCATGAC
CCGCAAGCCCGGTGCCTGACGCCCGCCCCACGACCCGCAGCGCCCGACCGAAAGGAGCGCACGACCCCAT
GGCTCCGACCGAAGCCACCCGGGGCGGCCCCGCCGACCCCGCACCCGCCCCCGAGGCCCACCGACTCTAG
AGGATCATAATCAGCCATACCACATTTGTAGAGGTTTTACTTGCTTTAAAAAACCTCCCACACCTCCCCC
TGAACCTGAAACATAAAATGAATGCAATTGTTGTTGTTAACTTGTTTATTGCAGCTTATAATGGTTACAA
ATAAAGCAATAGCATCACAAATTTCACAAATAAAGCATTTTTTTCACTGCAATCTCGTGATACGCCTATT
TTTATAGGTTAATGTCATGATAATAATGGTTTCTTAGACGTCAGGTGGCACTTTTCGGGGAAATGTGCGC
GGAACCCCTATTTGTTTATTTTTCTAAATACATTCAAATATGTATCCGCTCATGAGACAATAACCCTGAT
AAATGCTTCAATAATATTGAAAAAGGAAGAGTATGAGTATTCAACATTTCCGTGTCGCCCTTATTCCCTT
TTTTGCGGCATTTTGCCTTCCTGTTTTTGCTCACCCAGAAACGCTGGTGAAAGTAAAAGATGCTGAAGAT
CAGTTGGGTGCACGAGTGGGTTACATCGAACTGGATCTCAACAGCGGTAAGATCCTTGAGAGTTTTCGCC
CCGAAGAACGTTTTCCAATGATGAGCACTTTTAAAGTTCTGCTATGTGGCGCGGTATTATCCCGTATTGA
CGCCGGGCAAGAGCAACTCGGTCGCCGCATACACTATTCTCAGAATGACTTGGTTGAGTACTCACCAGTC
ACAGAAAAGCATCTTACGGATGGCATGACAGTAAGAGAATTATGCAGTGCTGCCATAACCATGAGTGATA
ACACTGCGGCCAACTTACTTCTGACAACGATCGGAGGACCGAAGGAGCTAACCGCTTTTTTGCACAACAT
GGGGGATCATGTAACTCGCCTTGATCGTTGGGAACCGGAGCTGAATGAAGCCATACCAAACGACGAGCGT
GACACCACGATGCCTGTAGCAATGGCAACAACGTTGCGCAAACTATTAACTGGCGAACTACTTACTCTAG
CTTCCCGGCAACAATTAATAGACTGGATGGAGGCGGATAAAGTTGCAGGACCACTTCTGCGCTCGGCCCT
TCCGGCTGGCTGGTTTATTGCTGATAAATCTGGAGCCGGTGAGCGTGGGTCTCGCGGTATCATTGCAGCA
CTGGGGCCAGATGGTAAGCCCTCCCGTATCGTAGTTATCTACACGACGGGGAGTCAGGCAACTATGGATG
AACGAAATAGACAGATCGCTGAGATAGGTGCCTCACTGATTAAGCATTGGTAACTGTCAGACCAAGTTTA
CTCATATATACTTTAGATTGATTTAAAACTTCATTTTTAATTTAAAAGGATCTAGGTGAAGATCCTTTTT
GATAATCTCATGACCAAAATCCCTTAACGTGAGTTTTCGTTCCACTGAGCGTCAGACCCCGTAGAAAAGA
TCAAAGGATCTTCTTGAGATCCTTTTTTTCTGCGCGTAATCTGCTGCTTGCAAACAAAAAAACCACCGCT
ACCAGCGGTGGTTTTTTTGCCGGATCAAGAGCTACCAACTCTTTTTCCGAAGGTAACTGGCTTCAGCAGA
GCGCAGATACCAAATACTGTTCTTCTAGTGTAGCCGTAGTTAGGCCACCACTTCAAGAACTCTGTAGCAC
CGCCTACATACCTCGCTCTGCTAATCCTGTTACCAGTGGCTGCTGCCAGTGGCGATAAGTCGTGTCTTAC
CGGGTTGGACTCAAGACGATAGTTACCGGATAAGGCGCAGCGGTCGGGCTGAACGGGGGGTTCGTGCACA
CAGCCCAGCTTGGAGCGAACGACCTACACCGAACTGAGATACCTACAGCGTGAGCTATGAGAAAGCGCCA
CGCTTCCCGAAGGGAGAAAGGCGGACAGGTATCCGGTAAGCGGCAGGGTCGGAACAGGAGAGCGCACGAG
GGAGCTTCCAGGGGGAAACGCCTGGTATCTTTATAGTCCTGTCGGGTTTCGCCACCTCTGACTTGAGCGT
CGATTTTTGTGATGCTCGTCAGGGGGGCGGAGCCTATGGAAAAACGCCAGCAACGCGGCCTTTTTACGGT
TCCTGGCCTTTTGCTGGCCTTTTGCTCACATGTTCTTTCCTGCGTTATCCCCTGATTCTGTGGATAACCG
TATTACCGCCTTTGAGTGAGCTGATACCGCTCGCCGCAGCCGAACGACCGAGCGCAGCGAGTCAGTGAGC
GAGGAAGCGGAAGAGCGCCCAATACGCAAACCGCCTCTCCCCGCGCGTTGGCCGATTCATTAATGCAGCT
GGCACGACAGGTTTCCCGACTGGAAAGCGGGCAGTGAGCGCAACGCAATTAATGTGAGTTAGCTCACTCA
TTAGGCACCCCAGGCTTTACACTTTATGCTTCCGGCTCGTATGTTGTGTGGAATTGTGAGCGGATAACAA
TTTCACACAGGAAACAGCTATGACATGATTACGAATTGCAACGATTTAGGTGACACTATAGAAGAGAAGG
AATTAATACGACTCACTATAGGGAGAGAGAGAGAATTACCCTCACTAAAGGGAGGAGAAGCATGAATT
Features (pLannotate 1.2.2; 22 found; start..end, strand, type, name):
     76..379     +  enhancer       CMV enhancer: human cytomegalovirus immediate early enhancer
    380..583     +  promoter       CMV promoter: human cytomegalovirus (CMV) immediate early promoter
    608..2257    +  CDS            luciferase: firefly luciferase; luc
   2537..2571    +  polyA_signal   poly(A) signal (fragment): synthetic polyadenylation signal
   2590..2744    +  CDS            lacZα (fragment): LacZα fragment of β-galactosidase; lacZ fragment
   2750..2849    -  misc_feature   bom (fragment): basis of mobility region from pBR322
   2951..2986    -  CDS            rop (fragment): Rop protein, which maintains plasmids at low copy number; rop
   2997..3313    +  promoter       SV40 promoter: SV40 enhancer and early promoter
   3319..3339    -  misc_feature   MCS (fragment): pUC18/19 multiple cloning site
   3410..4009    +  CDS            PuroR: puromycin N-acetyltransferase; pac from Streptomyces alboniger; confers resistance to puromycin
   4059..4124    +  CDS            dmpM (fragment): DMPM_STRAD - Protein inferred from homology: Swiss-Prot protein existence level 3. From Streptomyces alboniger.
   4133..4216    +  CDS            large T antigen (fragment): large T antigen from SV40 (simian virus 40)
   4239..4320    +  polyA_signal   SV40 poly(A) signal: SV40 polyadenylation signal
   4408..4512    +  promoter       AmpR promoter: bla
   4513..5373    +  CDS            AmpR: β-lactamase; bla; confers resistance to ampicillin, carbenicillin, and related antibiotics
   5544..6132    +  rep_origin     ori: high-copy-number ColE1/pMB1/pBR322/pUC origin of replication
   6315..6407    +  CDS            lacI (fragment): lac repressor; lacI; The lac repressor binds to the lac operator to inhibit transcription in E. coli. This inhibition can be relieved by adding lactose or isopropyl-β-D-thiogalactopyranoside (IPTG).
   6420..6441    +  protein_bind   CAP binding site: CAP binding activates transcription in the presence of cAMP. E. coli catabolite activator protein
   6456..6486    +  promoter       lac promoter: promoter for the E. coli lac operon
   6494..6510    +  protein_bind   lac operator: The lac repressor binds to the lac operator to inhibit transcription in E. coli. This inhibition can be relieved by adding lactose or isopropyl-β-D-thiogalactopyranoside (IPTG). lac repressor encoded by lacI
   6554..6572    +  promoter       SP6 promoter: promoter for bacteriophage SP6 RNA polymerase
   6584..6602    +  promoter       T7 promoter: promoter for bacteriophage T7 RNA polymerase
