[The description below was written by a language model from this plasmid's Addgene catalogue record and pLannotate feature annotations shown in this document.]
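Description:
pmiR-report-hVEGFA is a mammalian luciferase reporter plasmid built on the Ambion pmiR-report backbone and intended for 3'UTR reporter assays. It is propagated in E. coli as a high-copy plasmid through a ColE1/pUC-type origin and selected with ampicillin via the bla gene. The feature table also shows an SV40 early promoter driving a puromycin N-acetyltransferase cassette terminated by an SV40 poly(A) signal, which would allow puromycin selection of transfected mammalian cells. Assorted small fragments (lacZα, rop, bom, lacI, lac promoter/operator, SP6 and T7 promoters) are cloning-vector remnants with no evident role in the assay.

The reporter unit consists of the human CMV immediate early enhancer and promoter driving firefly luciferase, followed downstream by a poly(A) signal. According to the catalogue entry, a 1644 bp human VEGFA insert was cloned between SacI and HindIII sites. Given the stated purpose, this presumably corresponds to VEGFA 3'UTR sequence placed after the luciferase stop codon, although the record does not define the exact region. The insert is not annotated in the feature table, and the unannotated gap between the end of luciferase and the poly(A) fragment is only about 280 nt, far shorter than the stated insert. The sequenced record and the catalogue description therefore do not obviously agree, and the insert should be verified.

In this design, microRNAs or other factors acting on the appended UTR alter stability or translation of the luciferase transcript, so changes in luminescence report on post-transcriptional regulation. The associated publication concerns microRNA-126 function in angiogenesis, consistent with testing VEGFA as a microRNA target.
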