Addgene plasmid #112553: pmiR-report-hVEGFA
Purpose: 3'UTR reporter assay
Depositing lab: Shusheng Wang. Depositing organization: Tulane University. Publication: Strand and Cell Type-specific Function of microRNA-126 in Angiogenesis. Zhou Q, Anderson C, Hanus J, Zhao F, Ma J, Yoshimura A, Wang S. Mol Ther. 2016 Oct;24(10):1823-1835. doi: 10.1038/mt.2016.108. Epub 2016 May 19. PubMed 27203443.
Backbone
  Vector backbone: pmiR-report
  Backbone manufacturer: Ambion
  Vector type: Luciferase
Growth in bacteria
  Bacterial resistance: Ampicillin, 100 μg/mL
  Growth temperature: 37°C
  Growth strain: DH5alpha
  Copy number: High Copy
Gene/Insert
  Gene/Insert name: VEGFA
  Species: H. sapiens (human)
  Insert size (bp): 1644
  Entrez Gene: VEGFA (a.k.a. L-VEGF, MVCD1, VEGF, VPF)
  Cloning method: Restriction Enzyme; 5′ cloning site SacI (unknown if destroyed); 3′ cloning site HindIII (unknown if destroyed)
Terms and licenses: Academic/Nonprofit Terms; Industry Terms: Not Available to Industry
Depositor comments: clone into pmiR-report using SacI/HindIII
How to cite: pmiR-report-hVEGFA was a gift from Shusheng Wang (Addgene plasmid # 112553 ; http://n2t.net/addgene:112553 ; RRID:Addgene_112553)
